Addgene plasmid #53180: pSUPER-retro-puro-tetO-CTR1-shRNA
Purpose: Expresses shRNA against human CTR1 from puromycin resistance retroviral vector
Depositing lab: Christopher Counter. Depositing organization: Duke University. Publication: Copper is required for oncogenic BRAF signalling and tumorigenesis. Brady DC, Crowe MS, Turski ML, Hobbs GA, Yao X, Chaikuad A, Knapp S, Xiao K, Campbell SL, Thiele DJ, Counter CM. Nature. 2014 Apr 9. doi: 10.1038/nature13180. PubMed 24717435.
Backbone
  Vector backbone: pSUPER-retro-puro-tetO
  Backbone manufacturer: OligoEngine
  Backbone size w/o insert (bp): 6349
  Vector type: Mammalian Expression, Retroviral, RNAi
  Selectable markers: Puromycin
Growth in bacteria
  Bacterial resistance: Ampicillin, 100 μg/mL
  Growth temperature: 37°C
  Growth strain: XL10 Gold
  Copy number: High Copy
Gene/Insert
  Gene/Insert name: CTR1 (alt name: SLC31A1)
  gRNA/shRNA sequence: AAAGCCCAGCTTTCTCTTTGG
  Species: H. sapiens (human)
  GenBank ID: NM_001859.3
  Entrez Gene: SLC31A1 (a.k.a. COPT1, CTR1, NSCT)
  Cloning method: Restriction Enzyme; 5′ cloning site BglII (unknown if destroyed); 3′ cloning site HindIII (not destroyed)
  Sequencing primers: 5′ GGAAGCCTTGGCTTTTG
Terms and licenses: Academic/Nonprofit Terms; Industry Terms: Not Available to Industry
How to cite: pSUPER-retro-puro-tetO-CTR1-shRNA was a gift from Christopher Counter (Addgene plasmid # 53180 ; http://n2t.net/addgene:53180 ; RRID:Addgene_53180)
