[The description below was written by a language model from this plasmid's Addgene catalogue record.]
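Description:
pSUPER-retro-puro-tetO-CTR1-shRNA is a retroviral RNA interference vector built on the commercial pSUPER-retro-puro-tetO backbone (about 6.3 kb without insert). It is designed to knock down human CTR1, also known as SLC31A1, which encodes the high-affinity copper transporter. It is maintained in E. coli as a high-copy plasmid under ampicillin selection. In mammalian cells it confers puromycin resistance, so transduced or transfected populations can be enriched and stable knockdown lines established.

The payload is a short hairpin oligonucleotide targeting a 21-nucleotide stretch of the human CTR1 transcript, cloned by restriction digestion between the BglII and HindIII sites of the backbone. The HindIII site is retained, while the record does not say whether the BglII site survives. The record includes no feature table and does not name the promoter. pSUPER-family vectors generally drive hairpin transcription from the RNA polymerase III H1 promoter, and the "tetO" in the backbone name suggests a tetracycline operator-modified version that would allow repressor-controlled, doxycycline-inducible expression in cells supplying the Tet repressor. This should be treated as an inference from the name rather than a recorded fact. As a retroviral vector, the plasmid would be introduced into packaging cells to produce particles that integrate the shRNA and puromycin cassettes into dividing target cells.

The stated purpose is expression of shRNA against human CTR1, and the associated study concerns the copper requirement of oncogenic BRAF signalling and tumorigenesis. This is consistent with using the construct to reduce cellular copper uptake and test its effects on that pathway.
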