>Addgene plasmid #53180 | pSUPER-retro-puro-tetO-CTR1-shRNA | addgene partial sequence | sequence record 96837 | H1 5'-tcgctatgtgttctgggaaa-3'
TTATAAGTTCCCTATCAGTGATAGAGATCCCCAAAGCCCAGCTTTCTCTTTGGTTCAAGAGACCAAAGAG
AAAGCTGGGCTTTTTTTTAAGCTTATCGATACCGTCGACCTCGAGAGATCGATCTAATTCCGGCGCCTAG
AGAAGGAGTGAGGGCTGGATAAAGGGAGGATCGAGGCGGGGTCGAACGAGGAGGTTCAAGGGGGAGAGAC
GGGGCGGATGGAGGAAGAGGAGGCGGAGGCTTAGGGTGTACAAAGGGCTTGACCCAGGGAGGGGGGTCAA
AAGCCAAGGCTTCCCAGGTCACGATGTAGGGGACCTGGTCTGGGTGTCCATGCGGGCCAGGTGAAAAGAC
CTTGATCTTAACCTGGGTGATGAGGTCTCGGTTAAAGGTGCCGTCTCGCGGCCATCCGACGTTAAAGGTT
GGCCATTCTGCAGAGCAGAAGGTAACCCAACGTCTCTTCTTGACATCTACCGACTGGTTGTGAGCGATCC
GCTCGACATCTTTCCAGTGACCTAAGGTCAAACTTAAGGGAGTGGTAACAGTCTGGCCCTAATTTTCAGA
CAAATACAGAAACACAGTCAGACAGAGACAACACAGAACGATGCTGCAGCGCTGCAGCAGACAAGACGCG
CGGCTTCGGTTCCAAACCGAAAGCAAAAATTCAGACGGAGGCGGGAACTGTTTTAGGTTCTCGTCTCCTA
CCAGAACCACATATCCTGACGGGGTCGGATTCCACATCGACTCCCTTCCTCAGGTCGGGCCACAAAAAC
