>Addgene plasmid #53180 | pSUPER-retro-puro-tetO-CTR1-shRNA | addgene partial sequence | sequence record 96838 | pLXSN5 5'-CCCTTGAACCTCCTCGTTCGACC-3'
TCCTTCTCTAGGCGCCGGAATTAGATCGATCTCTCGAGGTCGACGGTATCGATAAGCTTAAAAAAAAGCC
CAGCTTTCTCTTTGGTCTCTTGAACCAAAGAGAAAGCTGGGCTTTGGGGATCTCTATCACTGATAGGGAA
CTTATAAGATTCCCAAATCCAAAGACATTTCACGTTTATGGTGATTTCCCAGAACACATAGCGACATGCA
AATATTGCAGGGCGCCACTCCCCTGTCCCTCACAGCCATCTTCCTGCCAGGGCGCACGCGCGCTGGGTGT
TCCCGCCTAGTGACACTGGGCCCGCGATTCCTTGGAGCGGGTTGATGACGTCAGCGTTCGAATTCTACCG
GGTAGGGGAGGCGCTTTTCCCAAGGCAGTCTGGAGCATGCGCTTTAGCAGCCCCGCTGGGCACTTGGCGC
TACACAAGTGGCCTCTGGCCTCGCACACATTCCACATCCACCGGTAGGCGCCAACCGGCTCCGTTCTTTG
GTGGCCCCTTCGCGCCACCTTCTACTCCTCCCCTAGTCAGGAAGTTCCCCCCCGCCCCGCAGCTCGCGTC
GTGCAGGACGTGACAAATGGAAGTAGCACGTCTCACTAGTCTCGTGCAGATGGACAGCACCGCTGAGCAA
TGGAAGCGGGTAGGCCTTTGGGGCAGCGGCCAATAGCAGCTTTGCTCCTTCGCTTTCTGGGCTCAGAGGC
TGGGAAGGGGTGGGTCCGGGGGCGGGCTCAGGGGCGG
